Addgene plasmid #116025: pVL28 - pSMXL5
Purpose: entry vector for GreenGate cloning method, promoter
Depositing lab: Thomas Greb. Depositing organization: Universitaet Heidelberg. Publication: A Comprehensive Toolkit for Inducible, Cell Type-Specific Gene Expression in Arabidopsis. Schurholz AK, Lopez-Salmeron V, Li Z, Forner J, Wenzl C, Gaillochet C, Augustin S, Vilches-Barro A, Fuchs M, Gebert M, Lohmann JU, Greb T, Wolf S. Plant Physiol. 2018 Jul 19. pii: pp.18.00463. doi: 10.1104/pp.18.00463. PubMed 30026289.
Backbone
  Vector backbone: A000
  Vector type: Unspecified
Growth in bacteria
  Bacterial resistance: Ampicillin, 100 μg/mL
  Growth temperature: 37°C
  Growth strain: DH5alpha
  Copy number: High Copy
Gene/Insert
  Gene/Insert name: pSMXL5
  Species: A. thaliana (mustard weed)
  Insert size (bp): 5884
  Cloning method: Restriction Enzyme; 5′ cloning site Unknown (unknown if destroyed); 3′ cloning site Unknown (unknown if destroyed)
Terms and licenses: Academic/Nonprofit Terms; Industry Terms: Not Available to Industry
How to cite: pVL28 - pSMXL5 was a gift from Thomas Greb (Addgene plasmid # 116025 ; http://n2t.net/addgene:116025 ; RRID:Addgene_116025)
