[The description below was written by a language model from this plasmid's Addgene catalogue record and pLannotate feature annotations shown in this document.]
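Description:
pVL28 - pSMXL5 is a GreenGate entry vector that carries the promoter region of the Arabidopsis thaliana SMXL5 gene as a promoter module. It is built on the backbone recorded as A000, which corresponds to the promoter-position entry plasmid in the GreenGate system, a Golden Gate-style method in which type IIS restriction digestion releases modules with defined overhangs so they can be assembled in fixed order into a plant transformation vector. The plasmid is a small, high-copy bacterial cloning vector. It is maintained in E. coli through a ColE1/pUC-type origin and selected with ampicillin via the bla gene under its own promoter. It has no plant selection marker or T-DNA elements of its own, so it serves only as a parts donor rather than as a plant expression construct.

The insert is listed as 5,884 bp within a sequenced total of 8,567 nt. In the feature table it corresponds to the largely unannotated stretch between the SP6 and T7 phage promoters, which flank the cloning site together with remnants of the lac promoter/operator and lacZα region. The very short hit labelled CIBN inside this interval is most likely a chance match to Arabidopsis sequence, not a functional coding element. The small lacI, bom and rop fragments are backbone leftovers. The cloning sites used are not recorded.

The associated work describes a toolkit for inducible, cell type-specific gene expression in Arabidopsis. This module is intended to be combined with other GreenGate parts so that the SMXL5 regulatory sequence directs expression of a chosen coding sequence or driver. The record does not state the tissue specificity of the promoter.
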