Features (pLannotate 1.2.2; 13 found; start..end, strand, type, name):
     96..200     +  promoter       AmpR promoter: bla
    201..1061    +  CDS            AmpR: β-lactamase; bla; confers resistance to ampicillin, carbenicillin, and related antibiotics
   1232..1820    +  rep_origin     ori: high-copy-number ColE1/pMB1/pBR322/pUC origin of replication
   2003..2095    +  CDS            lacI (fragment): lac repressor; lacI; The lac repressor binds to the lac operator to inhibit transcription in E. coli. This inhibition can be relieved by adding lactose or isopropyl-β-D-thiogalactopyranoside (IPTG).
   2108..2129    +  protein_bind   CAP binding site: CAP binding activates transcription in the presence of cAMP. E. coli catabolite activator protein
   2144..2174    +  promoter       lac promoter: promoter for the E. coli lac operon
   2182..2198    +  protein_bind   lac operator: The lac repressor binds to the lac operator to inhibit transcription in E. coli. This inhibition can be relieved by adding lactose or isopropyl-β-D-thiogalactopyranoside (IPTG). lac repressor encoded by lacI
   2212..2230    +  promoter       SP6 promoter: promoter for bacteriophage SP6 RNA polymerase
   2583..2599    +  CDS            CIBN (fragment): N-terminal portion of the CIB1 transcription factor from Arabidopsis thaliana binds to CRY2 (cryptochrome 2) that has absorbed blue light (Kennedy et al., 2010)
   8154..8172    -  promoter       T7 promoter: promoter for bacteriophage T7 RNA polymerase
   8174..8326    +  CDS            lacZα (fragment): LacZα fragment of β-galactosidase; lacZ fragment
   8332..8431    -  misc_feature   bom (fragment): basis of mobility region from pBR322
   8533..1       -  CDS            rop (fragment) (across the origin): Rop protein, which maintains plasmids at low copy number; rop
>Addgene plasmid #116025 | pVL28 - pSMXL5 | addgene full sequence | sequence record 228191 | Addgene NGS Result
GACGAAAGGGCCTCGTGATACGCCTATTTTTATAGGTTAATGTCATGATAATAATGGTTTCTTAGACGTC
AGGTGGCACTTTTCGGGGAAATGTGCGCGGAACCCCTATTTGTTTATTTTTCTAAATACATTCAAATATG
TATCCGCTCATGAGACAATAACCCTGATAAATGCTTCAATAATATTGAAAAAGGAAGAGTATGAGTATTC
AACATTTCCGTGTCGCCCTTATTCCCTTTTTTGCGGCATTTTGCCTTCCTGTTTTTGCTCACCCAGAAAC
GCTGGTGAAAGTAAAAGATGCTGAAGATCAGTTGGGTGCACGAGTGGGTTACATCGAACTGGATCTCAAC
AGCGGTAAGATCCTTGAGAGTTTTCGCCCCGAAGAACGTTTTCCAATGATGAGCACTTTTAAAGTTCTGC
TATGTGGCGCGGTATTATCCCGTATTGACGCCGGGCAAGAGCAACTCGGTCGCCGCATACACTATTCTCA
GAATGACTTGGTTGAGTACTCACCAGTCACAGAAAAGCATCTTACGGATGGCATGACAGTAAGAGAATTA
TGCAGTGCTGCCATAACCATGAGTGATAACACTGCGGCCAACTTACTTCTGACAACGATCGGAGGACCGA
AGGAGCTAACCGCTTTTTTGCACAACATGGGGGATCATGTAACTCGCCTTGATCGTTGGGAACCGGAGCT
GAATGAAGCCATACCAAACGACGAGCGTGACACCACGATGCCTGTAGCAATGGCAACAACGTTGCGCAAA
CTATTAACTGGCGAACTACTTACTCTAGCTTCCCGGCAACAATTAATAGACTGGATGGAGGCGGATAAAG
TTGCAGGACCACTTCTGCGCTCGGCCCTTCCGGCTGGCTGGTTTATTGCTGATAAATCTGGAGCCGGTGA
GCGTGGCTCTCGAGGTATCATTGCAGCACTGGGGCCAGATGGTAAGCCCTCCCGTATCGTAGTTATCTAC
ACGACGGGGAGTCAGGCAACTATGGATGAACGAAATAGACAGATCGCTGAGATAGGTGCCTCACTGATTA
AGCATTGGTAACTGTCAGACCAAGTTTACTCATATATACTTTAGATTGATTTAAAACTTCATTTTTAATT
TAAAAGGATCTAGGTGAAGATCCTTTTTGATAATCTCATGACCAAAATCCCTTAACGTGAGTTTTCGTTC
CACTGAGCGTCAGACCCCGTAGAAAAGATCAAAGGATCTTCTTGAGATCCTTTTTTTCTGCGCGTAATCT
GCTGCTTGCAAACAAAAAAACCACCGCTACCAGCGGTGGTTTGTTTGCCGGATCAAGAGCTACCAACTCT
TTTTCCGAAGGTAACTGGCTTCAGCAGAGCGCAGATACCAAATACTGTTCTTCTAGTGTAGCCGTAGTTA
GGCCACCACTTCAAGAACTCTGTAGCACCGCCTACATACCTCGCTCTGCTAATCCTGTTACCAGTGGCTG
CTGCCAGTGGCGATAAGTCGTGTCTTACCGGGTTGGACTCAAGACGATAGTTACCGGATAAGGCGCAGCG
GTCGGGCTGAACGGGGGGTTCGTGCACACAGCCCAGCTTGGAGCGAACGACCTACACCGAACTGAGATAC
CTACAGCGTGAGCTATGAGAAAGCGCCACGCTTCCCGAAGGGAGAAAGGCGGACAGGTATCCGGTAAGCG
GCAGGGTCGGAACAGGAGAGCGCACGAGGGAGCTTCCAGGGGGAAACGCCTGGTATCTTTATAGTCCTGT
CGGGTTTCGCCACCTCTGACTTGAGCGTCGATTTTTGTGATGCTCGTCAGGGGGGCGGAGCCTATGGAAA
AACGCCAGCAACGCGGCCTTTTTACGGTTCCTGGCCTTTTGCTGGCCTTTTGCTCACATGTTCTTTCCTG
CGTTATCCCCTGATTCTGTGGATAACCGTATTACCGCCTTTGAGTGAGCTGATACCGCTCGCCGCAGCCG
AACGACCGAGCGCAGCGAGTCAGTGAGCGAGGAAGCGGAAGAGCGCCCAATACGCAAACCGCCTCTCCCC
GCGCGTTGGCCGATTCATTAATGCAGCTGGCACGACAGGTTTCCCGACTGGAAAGCGGGCAGTGAGCGCA
ACGCAATTAATGTGAGTTAGCTCACTCATTAGGCACCCCAGGCTTTACACTTTATGCTTCCGGCTCGTAT
GTTGTGTGGAATTGTGAGCGGATAACAATTTCACACGAGCTATTTAGGTGACACTATAGAAGTGAAGCTT
GGTCTCAACCTCTTAGATTCGCACTCGCTCAACAACCGTGAGCTCTGATACCAATTTGTAAAGATCTAAC
TTCACTTCAATCTCACAAACACACGAATCAACTTCAGCACTAAGAATCGAATTGATCAGAACTGAAAGAA
AGTAAAAGAAAAGCTGAACACAGAGAATTTAACGAGTTCACGTTCCAAACCGGAACGCTACGTCTCGCCG
GAGAAACCTCTCCGGAAATCCACTAGAACTTGGAAACTTAGTCTCTGTTACAATGCTTTCAAGCTTTCTC
TCACTACACTCCTCTCTCTCTTTGATCTCAACAAACTCTTATCCCGATCTAACGGAATTACAGAGAAGAA
GAAGAAGATATAGTTACATAGCTCATGCGAAAAGACCAAAACGCCCTCAAGCTTGTTATGACTTTAGTCA
GCTCGCCTCACGTGTTATGACTTTAGTCAGCTCGCCTCACGTGTTATGACTTTAGTCAGCTCGCCTCACG
GGTTACGCTTGAATCACAACAGACTTCGAACCCTCTCTTTCACCGAGTTTCTCCCACACTTAAACCCGAA
CACTAAAATCTGAGTCATTTCTTACAAGTATCTCAGCTATTCTCAAAAGATCAAACCCTCTTTATGATCC
GGTGGGTTCCTTTGTAGACTCAATTTTCATAAAAGCTTGATCGATCGAGATTCATGCTTCATTGGGATTA
GAGAAGAAAAGAGAGAGTAATGATGATTAGTTTCTTTATCTTTTCCATGCAAAAGAAGAAAAGCATTAAC
ATTTGAAAAAAAGGTAAAGAAAATAATTAACACTCTTTTTTTTTTTTTGCCTTTTTTTATCCCTTGGATT
TAACCTTCTCTCTTTACCTTTTTTTCCCCTTCTCCTTTAATACTTTAATGATCACTCCTGTCCCCTTTAG
ATCCGATGAACACCAAAAAGCCCTTTTCCATATAAAATTAACATGCGTTTTTTCTTCTTTCTAATTTCAT
ATCTATTCTACAGTCTCATACCTAGCTAATATCTTTTTGAATAATTTATTATTATAAACACTAAACCTCA
AAATTAATGCGTACATATATTTTTCGCAGCGATACGTAACACAAAGTATAAATACTTTTTAAGTTTTTCA
CGATGACATACATATATTAGTAATATTAAGCACGTAAGTTCTATCACAAATGACAATACATAATCGGCCC
GTCTATACTAGTTTGCGAGACACTGATTTAGATCCATATTCGTAAATATCATAGAACAATATATAGGTCT
ACCCTTTGCGTTGATATACCTTTAACAAGAGGGATGTGTTACATCCACATTTAAAGTTAATATAGGTATT
GATGTGTCAACACTATAATTAAAGTTGAATTTTTACTGCACCAGATAATAATAATTTAAATAAATAAGTA
CAAAAATTAACTAGCACAAACATTTATAGGCAAAAAGTATCTTGCATAATGTATATATATATATTTTTTA
AATGTATATATGTTGCTCTGATAAGAAGTAAGTAGTAGTATTGCAGAAAATTAAAGGTTCGCCTTTTATT
CGTTAATGCGATAAACAAATTAGTGGAAACCGTATAATATGGAACGTAAAGTTATGTGCTTTCATTTTCA
CACTCCCATGCATTTTCACCTTTTTCAATTTTTTATTTTAGAATTTTGTAAACCTTTTCCTTTGTTAATT
TTCTCGCCAATATATCCAAACAAAAAAAATCAAACCCGTGTTTTTATTTGGCATTATTGGTCTGATCATA
TACTTATGCTAGCTAAACCTAAACGTGTTTTTAACTTTCAAACTCGTTATTAAAATAAATAAAAAATTTC
AAACTCTGATATTTTTCTTTCTTATTGATTATAATATATCGACAATCATCGTTGCGATGTTTGATGTAGT
TTCAGTTTCAGAGTTTGTAAATACTTCACAAGGTAGAAAAAGAAATAGGTGTAGTTTATTATTTTCTTCT
TTAAAATTTCCAAGTTCAATATTAATTATAACTGTCCAAATATCAAATATTAACAATAATGGTCAAAAGC
ACTATCAAGACACCGAATCGATTATGACACCTCATGGGCTTTAAGTCTTAACGATTCTATTGATTGATCT
CAAACTTAGAATAGATTTCCGTTTTCGATGAAGTTGCTTATATATCTTTTAATATATAGACTCAAGATGC
ATTTGCAATGATGGGGTCATCTTTGTATTCCAAACTATTGCTGGATATATGTAAGGCAAAATGCAAACCA
AATCATTAGAACTCCAAACTTTGCCACTTTAGCTCCTTATCAGTATTAAAGAAAACTTCATTTGCATTTT
TCTTCATCAATCTTTCTCTAAAAGTATATACTTTCCTTGCAAATAGAGTAGTCTCAATTAAATATATTTA
TATTTGGTCTTTCTCTCATTTCATGGGTCCTATGGGAATATTATTCCCCAATGATTTGGACTCTCTCCAC
CATAATAAGACCCATCTTGGCTTCTTTGATTACACAAAAGTTAGAAGTTATGATCATTACACTAAACTAA
GAGCAAAGTAGTGCTCCAATATTCATTAGCTAATATCATGTAGAACCAAAATCTTTAGCTTTCTCTTTGC
CTTTTTTCTTTTCTTAATGTTAAACATTTTTCTGTGTTTGCTATTAATCATGAGGGTATATAATCTACAA
ATTAATTAAATAGTTTAGCCAAAAGCAACCCATGATGTGTATTAGTTTTGGCATGAATTAATTTCAACTC
TAGACGACATTTTTGACTTCGAAGGTTAGAAACAAGATCGAGTATGATATCACAAAGATGTCTTGATTAT
CTGTATTAGCAAAGAATTATGATAGATTAGATTTCTTCATGCAGTGGTAAAGCGTATATTTTTGTTTGCT
ATATTTGTTTTCGATGATCAGAAAATTCCAAAAAATAAAACACAGACTTATCCACTAAACCTTTTAAAAG
TGCAGTACTGTTACCAGTTAAAATGTTATTCAAGTCGCAGTGATAAAAATCTCAAAAGTATATGACAATT
TTCATTCGTAGCACCTATATATTTGCATTTTTACATCTTCCACTTCGAATTTATTGATTGAGGCTTCGAC
CTCTACTACAAATGTTTTCACGAATATATCCATTGCAAAAATTTAGCCACAGACGAACAATGCCGATACC
GCATTGATGACTATACTATTACTAATCTTATGGTACGTAGTATAGCACATTTGTTTTAGGATTATAGTTT
GTAATGAAGAACTACAGCTGTTGGAAAAAAAAAAGAGTTATCCGACGATAGAAAATGCAGCATATAGAAT
TTGTAATGAAAAACTACGTCTTTGAGACGACGTAATCTAAAGCAAACACTAATCTTCTATCTTGTTAATC
CGTTTCATTTTTTTTGCTGTGAGTTCTTTTATCGGTCAAACAACAAATGCATGGTGGGGTTAACACCAAA
GTCCTTTTACCACGTGGTTTTAAACTAAATTACTTAATTATACACATGGATAAAGACATATATGTTGATG
AAGAGAATATAATAAAGCCCTTTTACCATGAAGTTTCTTTTTCGAATTTTGACCGAAAAGAGATTCAATA
AGATCCGTTATATAGATGAGAAGTGTTATTGGGAAATAAAGCAAGAGTGGCAAGTGGACGATAGTGTGCT
TGCACAATAGTCGAGAGAAAAACACATTATTTTGAGTTTAAGGAGTCCATTAACACCATGATCAAACCAA
TTACTATCTATTCAAATTCAAGATTAATCACTAATTTTCTAGCTTTTTGAGTAATTACATTCGCATTTGA
TTGTTCTTCACTTAAATCAACTTAATTTTATGATGAACCACAAGACTATATCTATTTAAGTATTTATAGT
AAAACTTCAATGTAAGTTCTTGTAATGAAAACAAAGAGCGTTTTTGTCCACTATCTATATGTTACAAACT
TACAATACAATTCGTTTAAGAATGTTTGGTGGGAGATTTTCACATGCAACATATCTAATGTGGGCAAGCA
AGAGATTGCTTGAAATAGACCAATCCTCGAGCGATATCCGCGGGCAACCATTTTAATCTTGGTCCCCTTA
GCCGCTTTTTGAATCAAAATCTTTTAAAGTTTCTTTATTTCATGAAATCAATCAATATTAAGAATTTTTT
GGAAACATACAAAATATTTATAGTTACAGTAGTTAGTTCGTCATTACCAATATGCAAAGTTCGAAACATG
TATTAACAAAGATGATTCTAAAGCTAATTTTGGGCGACATTCTAAGTTTTTGCTTCTTTTTATAGTTCTT
TTAGTTAGTGGGGAAAAAGAAGTATTAAAGTGGGTTGTTGGGATTTTTATGGTAAATAACATTGTTGGGA
ATTTTTGTATCAGACAACTCAAAAATATATTCCCTCTGTTTCTTAAGTACTATATGTTTTTGTGATTTTT
GCACAATTTAAGTAATTATTTGCAATACCAAATTAAGTTTCAATTTATTAATTGATTATTATAAGTTTAT
AACTAAGATTTACATTAAATTGAATTTAATAGGTATGAGTAAGAAAATGAAATATTACTGTCACAAAAAT
AAATCTTAACCCTTTTTTGTTTGTACCGAACACATTTCATTTTGTTTTCCTTCTTCCTTTACTTCTTCTC
TTTATGCAATTCTTGAGGATCGTTCTCGTCACACGTTAGCACTTAGCCTTAGCAGACCAGAGGAGCTACA
AGAGTTTTTTTTTGACAAATACCTTTCACTTAAGACCAAAATTGATTGAAGTTTATATAAAATAATAAAT
GATTATGTGGTATAAACAAAAGGAGGGAGAGATGAGACAGAAGGTTGCTTTTGCAGTATTCCGGGAATGC
AATGCTGTCTCTCTCCGAGGATTGGCGTGAGTGAGTGAGAGAGAGAGAGAGAGAGTCTCATTCATCTCTT
TTGTCCTTCTTGTAATTAATTGGTTTTCACTATTACAATAAAAATGATACTATAATTTTCGATAAAAATA
TGCCTTTATTGGAGATTAAACAAATGCGAGTCTAAATAACCTTTTTAGGACCAACCTAAGATATACATAA
AAAGATCAAGAAGATCTTTGTTTGGTCACTCCTACGCACATCAATGCAAAAAGAGACAAAACTTCTCTTA
ACCAAGAAATGAATAAATTTTTACTTTTTACAAATGTCCAATTCAATTAGCATGCATTTTAAAAACGATT
TTTTCTCCACAAGTTATTAATGTGTAAATTAGTATATATTTGAAAAAAAGACAGCTTTTTTTTATGCTCT
TATTCGCTAATAATGACCAAAAATTAAAAGAGATATGATGAGTACACTGAAGCTGCACTGTTACTGTAAA
ACCAAATGAGAGGAGAGGAACAAAGAAAAGAGAGAAGACAAAAAAGTTGAGTGAAATGCAAAAAATCAAA
AGCATACAAAAGCTGCTCATTTGTCCAAAAAGAAACCCATCATAAAGTAAAAGCATTATAATGAGATCAA
AACCCTTCGAAAAATTTAAAAATAAAAACCAACTTTTTCTTAAAAAATAATTCAACAATAGGAACAGAAA
ACACACAGCATGAAATAAGTATAAAGGAACCAGCTTGGTCTAATTTCCTTATCTGTCTAAAACTCTCTTA
AACCTCTGTCTCTTCTCTCTCTTTCTTCTCTTACTTATCTTCTTCTTCTCTTCTCTCATTTCTTGAGTTC
TCTCTCAAGACTCTTCTTTTCTTCAGTCTTCAAACATAAGAAAGGAAGTTCCTTTTGTTTCTTCTGTTTT
AGTTCTCTTGTGGGTTTATCTATTTGGGGTGGTGGTTAAAGGAGGGAGCTTTGGGATTAGAAGTTTTTCA
GTGAAATCAGAAAGCTTTCGAGAGAGGTTTTTTTCAATTTCAAAACGTGGGGGTGGGGGGTTAGGGTTAG
GGTTTACAAGTTAACATGAGACCGAATTCTCGCCCTATAGTGAGTCGTATTACCTGGCCGTCGTTTTACA
ACGTCGTGACTGGGAAAACCCTGGCGTTACCCAACTTAATCGCCTTGCAGCACATCCCCCTTTCGCCAGC
TGGCGTAATAGCGAAGAGGCCCGCACCGATCGCCCTTCCCAACAGTTGCGCAGCCTGAATGGCGAATGGC
GCCTGATGCGGTATTTTCTCCTTACGCATCTGTGCGGTATTTCACACCGCATATGGTGCACTCTCAGTAC
AATCTGCTCTGATGCCGCATAGTTAAGCCAGCCCCGACACCCGCCAACACCCGCTGACGCGCCCTGACGG
GCTTGTCTGCTCCCGGCATCCGCTTACAGACAAGCTGTGACCGTCTCCGGGAGCTGCATGTGTCAGAGGT
TTTCACCGTCATCACCGAAACGCGCGA
